>Addgene plasmid #34346 | KHBD00195 | depositor partial sequence | sequence record 40913 | KHBD00195 sequence 1527 bps
ATGGACCGCTCCTCCGCCGTCGGCGGTTGCGGCGGGGGCGGCGGTCTGGGAGTGGGCGTGGTCACCAGCT
CGGCCACGGCCTTGGGACCGGGTGGCCTGACCAACGGGGGCGGCGGAGTGGTCAGTGGCGCACTCAACGG
ATTGGAGGCCATGTCGGCCGAGTCCACGGGTCTGTGCCTGCAGGATCTGGTGAGTGCCGGGACGGCCAAC
GGAGCAGGCTCCGCAGGATCGGCAGAGAGTGCCACCACCACCAGCACGGCACTGAGCAGCGGCAGCACCG
GAAGCTCCACGGTCAACGGAGGAGGCAGCAGCACCTCCGGCACGGAGCACCTGCACAGCCACCACAGCCT
GCACGACTCCAGCTCGTCGGTCAGCATCTCACCCGCCATCTCGAGCCTGATGCCCATCAGCAGCCTGAGC
CACTTGCACCACTCCGCGGGCCAGGACCTGGTGGGTGGCTACTCCCAGCACCCGCATCACACGGTGGTGC
CGCCGCACACGCCCAAGCACGAGCCGCTCGAGAAACTCAGAATTTGGGCCGAAACCGGCGATTTCCGTGA
TAGTCATAGCTCCATGACCGCCGTAGCAAATAGTTTGGATAGCACCCACTTGAACAACTTTCAGACGTCA
TCGACATCCTCGATATCGAACCGGAGTCGGGATCGCAAAGATGGCAATCGCAGTGTAAACGAAACCACGA
TCAAGACAGAAAACATATCAAGTTCCGGGCACGATGAGCCGATGACCACCAGTGGCGAGGAGCCGAAGAA
CGACAAGAAGAACAAGAGGCAGCGGCGCCAGAGGACACACTTCACCTCGCAACAGCTCCAGGAGCTGGAG
CACACCTTCAGCCGGAACAGGTATCCGGACATGTCCACCCGCGAAGAGATCGCCATGTGGACCAATCTTA
CAGAGGCCCGCGTCAGGGTGTGGTTCAAGAATCGGCGGGCCAAGTGGCGCAAGAGGGAGCGGAACGCGAT
GAACGCGGCAGTGGCGGCGGCGGACTTTAAGTCCGGATTCGGAACGCAGTTCATGCAGCCGTTCGCGGAT
GACTCGCTGTACAGCTCGTATCCGTATAACAACTGGACCAAGGTGCCCTCGCCGCTGGGAACCAAGCCCT
TTCCGTGGCCAGTGAACCCACTCGGATCGATGGTGGCCGGCAATCATCACCAGAACTCGGTGAACTGCTT
CAACACGGGCGCCAGTGGCGTGGCGGTCAGCATGAACAACGCATCCATGCTGCCGGGTTCGATGGGCTCG
TCCTTGAGCAACACCAGCAACGTGGGAGCCGTGGGCGCCCCCTGTCCGTACACCACCCCCGCCAATCCGT
ACATGTACCGCTCCGCCGCCGAGCCCTGCATGAGCAGCAGCATGAGCTCGAGCATTGCCACCCTGCGGCT
GAAGGCTAAGCAGCACGCCTCCGCCGGATTCGGCAGCCCCTACTCCGCCCCCTCCCCCGTGTCGAGGTCC
AATTCCGCCGGACTCTCCGCCTGCCAGTACACCGGAGTGGGCGTGACGGACGTGGTC
