>Addgene plasmid #34346 | KHBD00195 | addgene partial sequence | sequence record 42043 | M13-Rev 5'-CAGGAAACAGCTATGACC-3'
TTTTATTTTGACTGATAGTGACCTGTTCGTTGCAACAAATTGATAAGCAATGCTTTCTTATAATGCCAAC
TTTGTACAAGAAAGTTGGCAAGACCACGTCCGTCACGCCCACTCCGGTGTACTGGCAGGCGGAGAGTCCG
GCGGAATTGGACCTCGACACGGGGGAGGGGGCGGAGTAGGGGCTGCCGAATCCGGCGGAGGCGTGCTGCT
TAGCCTTCAGCCGCAGGGTGGCAATGCTCGAGCTCATGCTGCTGCTCATGCAGGGCTCGGCGGCGGAGCG
GTACATGTACGGATTGGCGGGGGTGGTGTACGGACAGGGGGCGCCCACGGCTCCCACGTTGCTGGTGTTG
CTCAAGGACGAGCCCATCGAACCCGGCAGCATGGATGCGTTGTTCATGCTGACCGCCACGCCACTGGCGC
CCGTGTTGAAGCAGTTCACCGAGTTCTGGTGATGATTGCCGGCCACCATCGATCCGAGTGGGTTCACTGG
CCACGGAAAGGGCTTGGTTCCCAGCGGCGAGGGCACCTTGGTCCAGTTGTTATACGGATACGAGCTGTAC
AGCGAGTCATCCGCGAACGGCTGCATGAACTGCGTTCCGAATCCGGACTTAAAGTCCGCCGCCGCCACTG
CCGCGTTCATCGCGTTCCGCTCCCTCTTGCGCCACTTGGCCCGCCGATTCTTGAACCACACCCTGACGCG
GGCCTCTGTAAGATTGGTCCACATGGCGATCTCTTCGCGGGTGGACATGT
