[The description below was written by a language model from this plasmid's Addgene catalogue record.]
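Description:
KHBD00195 is a Gateway clone built on the Invitrogen pDONR221 backbone and carrying the open reading frame of the Drosophila melanogaster gene Ptx1 (CG1447, FBgn0020912). The record lists it as a Gateway donor vector. Because the ORF was inserted by Gateway cloning, it functions in practice as an entry clone, in which the insert would normally be flanked by attL recombination sites, although no feature table is provided to confirm the individual elements. The backbone without insert is recorded as 2536 bp and the insert as 1527 bp. The plasmid is maintained in E. coli as a high-copy plasmid under kanamycin selection. M13 forward and reverse primer sites flanking the cloning region are used to sequence-verify the insert.

The construct is a cloning intermediate rather than an expression vector, and the record lists no promoter, tag or reporter driving the insert. The depositor notes that ORFs in this collection were cloned open-ended, without a stop codon. After an LR recombination reaction moves the Ptx1 coding sequence into a destination vector, it can therefore be read through into a C-terminal fusion partner as well as combined with N-terminal ones. The associated publication concerns automated screening of protein-DNA interactions at Drosophila regulatory elements, so this clone appears to belong to a larger fly ORF resource assembled for that kind of screening. The record does not state which destination vectors or fusion partners were used. The plasmid is useful as a transferable source of the Ptx1 ORF for any Gateway-compatible expression system.
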