Addgene plasmid #34346: KHBD00195
Depositing lab: Bart Deplancke. Depositing organization: Swiss Federal Institute of Technology (EPFL). Publication: Automated protein-DNA interaction screening of Drosophila regulatory elements. Korneel Hens, Jean-Daniel Feuz, Alina Isakova, Antonina Lagovitina, Andreas Massouras, Julien Bryois, Patrick Callaerts, Susan E. Celniker, Bart Deplancke. Nat Methods. 2011 Oct 30;8(12):1065-70. 10.1038/nmeth.1763 PubMed 22037703.
Backbone
  Vector backbone: pDONR221
  Backbone manufacturer: Invitrogen
  Backbone size w/o insert (bp): 2536
  Vector type: Gateway Donor Vector
Growth in bacteria
  Bacterial resistance: Kanamycin, 50 μg/mL
  Growth temperature: 37°C
  Growth strain: DH5alpha
  Copy number: High Copy
Gene/Insert
  Gene/Insert name: CG1447 (alt names: FBgn0020912; Ptx1)
  Species: D. melanogaster (fly)
  Insert size (bp): 1527
  Entrez Gene: Ptx1 (a.k.a. Dmel_CG1447, CG1447, D-Ptx1, Dmel\CG1447, Ptx, ptx1)
  Cloning method: Gateway Cloning
  Sequencing primers: 5′ M13F; 3′ M13R
Terms and licenses: Academic/Nonprofit Terms; Industry Terms: Not Available to Industry
Depositor comments: Please note that the ORFs in this collection were cloned open-ended (without a stop codon).
How to cite: KHBD00195 was a gift from Bart Deplancke (Addgene plasmid # 34346 ; http://n2t.net/addgene:34346 ; RRID:Addgene_34346)
